Addgene plasmid #108319: pKM444
Purpose: For performing ORBIT - Expresses Che9c phage RecT and Bxb1 phage Integrase
Depositing lab: Kenan Murphy. Depositing organization: University of Massachusetts, Worcester. Publication: ORBIT: a New Paradigm for Genetic Engineering of Mycobacterial Chromosomes. Murphy KC, Nelson SJ, Nambi S, Papavinasasundaram K, Baer CE, Sassetti CM. MBio. 2018 Dec 11;9(6). pii: mBio.01467-18. doi: 10.1128/mBio.01467-18. PubMed 30538179.
Backbone
  Vector backbone: pUV15tet-O
  Backbone manufacturer: Dirk Schnappinger and Sabine Ehrt
  Modifications to backbone: Insertion of RecT and Bxb1 Integrase. Removal of GFP and Hyg.
  Vector type: Bacterial Expression
Growth in bacteria
  Bacterial resistance: Kanamycin, 50 μg/mL
  Growth temperature: 37°C
  Growth strain: DH5alpha
  Copy number: High Copy
Gene/Insert 1
  Gene/Insert name: Che9C RecT
  Species: mycobacterial phage
  Insert size (bp): 1062
Gene/Insert 2
  Gene/Insert name: Bxb1 Integrase
  Species: mycobacterial phage
  Insert size (bp): 1503
Gene/Insert 3
  Gene/Insert name: Tet Repressor
  Species: bacterial
  Insert size (bp): 624
Resource information
  A portion of this plasmid was derived from a plasmid made by: Julia van Kessel and Graham Hatfull (RecT generated from pJV53); Michele Calos (Addgene plasmid pCMV-Bx was the source for Bxb1 Integrase.
Terms and licenses: Academic/Nonprofit Terms; Industry Terms: Not Available to Industry
Depositor comments: The plasmid is induced with 500 ng/ml anhydrotetracycline to induce expression of RecT and Bxb1 Integrase for performing the ORTBIT protocol.
How to cite: pKM444 was a gift from Kenan Murphy (Addgene plasmid # 108319 ; http://n2t.net/addgene:108319 ; RRID:Addgene_108319)
