[The description below was written by a language model from this plasmid's Addgene catalogue record and pLannotate feature annotations shown in this document.]
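Description:
pKM444 is a bacterial expression plasmid built on the pUV15tet-O backbone and used as the helper plasmid for ORBIT, a method for engineering mycobacterial chromosomes. It is propagated in E. coli through a high-copy ColE1/pUC-type origin and selected with kanamycin via an aph(3')-Ia KanR gene. The GFP reporter and hygromycin marker of the parent vector were removed during construction. The automated annotation does not identify a mycobacterial replicon, although about 2.8 kb between the multiple cloning site fragment and the downstream terminator is left unannotated, so the record does not show how the plasmid is maintained in mycobacteria.

The payload consists of two mycobacteriophage genes: the Che9c RecT single-strand annealing protein (about 1.1 kb) and the Bxb1 serine integrase (about 1.5 kb). Neither is called by the feature table, but the unannotated stretch between the tet operator matches near position 250–290 and the rrnB T1 terminator near 3,070 is about the right size to hold both. The short hits labelled as "tight TRE promoter" fragments most likely reflect tet operator sequences in a bacterial tet-regulated promoter, not a mammalian CMV-based element. A separately encoded Tet repressor keeps this promoter off until anhydrotetracycline is added, which induces both proteins. rrnB terminators insulate the expression units.

In ORBIT, RecT anneals a targeting oligonucleotide carrying a Bxb1 attachment site into the chromosome. The integrase then recombines a co-delivered payload plasmid into that site, producing marked knockouts, tags or promoter replacements. The small Streptomyces protein and lacI fragment hits appear to be incidental backbone remnants.
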