Features (pLannotate 1.2.2; 11 found; start..end, strand, type, name):
     20..47      +  terminator     rrnB T2 terminator: transcription terminator T2 from the E. coli rrnB gene
     83..187     +  CDS            Y4104_STRCO (fragment): Protein inferred from homology: Swiss-Prot protein existence level 3. From Streptomyces coelicolor (strain ATCC BAA-471 / A3(2) / M145).
    245..264     +  promoter       tight TRE promoter (fragment): Tet-responsive promoter PTight, consisting of seven tet operator sequences followed by the minimal CMV promoter
    271..288     +  promoter       tight TRE promoter (fragment): Tet-responsive promoter PTight, consisting of seven tet operator sequences followed by the minimal CMV promoter
   3070..3116    +  terminator     rrnB T1 terminator: transcription terminator T1 from the E. coli rrnB gene
   3260..4075    +  CDS            KanR: aminoglycoside phosphotransferase; aph(3')-Ia; confers resistance to kanamycin in bacteria or G418 (Geneticin®) in eukaryotes
   4132..4163    +  misc_feature   MCS (fragment): pBluescript multiple cloning site
   6971..6991    +  terminator     rrnB T2 terminator (fragment): transcription terminator T2 from the E. coli rrnB gene
   7182..7802    +  CDS            tetR: TETR2_ECOLX - Experimental evidence at protein level: Swiss-Prot protein existence level 1. TetR is the repressor of the tetracycline resistance element; its N-terminal region forms a helix-turn-helix structure and binds DNA. Binding of tetracycline to TetR reduces the repressor affinity for the tetracycline resistance gene (tetA) promoter operator sites. From Escherichia coli.
   7869..8457    +  rep_origin     ori: high-copy-number ColE1/pMB1/pBR322/pUC origin of replication
   8640..8695    +  CDS            lacI (fragment): lac repressor; lacI; The lac repressor binds to the lac operator to inhibit transcription in E. coli. This inhibition can be relieved by adding lactose or isopropyl-β-D-thiogalactopyranoside (IPTG).
>Addgene plasmid #108319 | pKM444 | addgene full sequence | sequence record 210459 | Addgene NGS Result
ACTAGTTGATTAGCTAAGCAGAAGGCCATCCTGACGGATGGCCTTTTTGCGTTTAATACTGTTTAAACTC
TAGAAATATTGGATCGTCGGCACCGTCACGGCCGTGGGAGGCGGCACGATCCGCGACGTGATGATCGGCC
GCATCCCCACGGTGCTGCGCAGTGAGCTCTACGCCATCCCGGCGTTGATCTGTGCGTTCGCACGCACAGG
CCCGGTGTGAGAAGGGTCTCTGACGAGCGGGAGAACTCCCTATCAGTGATAGAGTTTGTCCTCCCTATCA
GTGATAGATAGGCTCTGGGAGTACCCGTGTGTACGACCAGCACGGCATACATCATTTCGACGCCGAGAGA
TTCGCCGCCCGAAATGAGCACGATCCGCATGCTTAATTAAGAAGGAGATATACATATGGCTGAAAATGCT
GTCACCAAGCAGGATTCGCCCAAGGCACCCGAGACGATCTCGCAAGTGCTGCAGGTGCTCGTGCCGCAGC
TGGCGCGTGCAGTGCCCAAGGGTATGGACCCCGACCGCATCGCGCGGATCGTGCAAACCGAGATCCGCAA
GTCGCGCAACGCGAAAGCTGCTGGCATCGCTAAGCAGTCCCTCGACGACTGCACGCAAGAGTCATTTGCC
GGTGCGCTGCTGACCTCGGCCGCGCTCGGTCTCGAGCCCGGTGTCAACGGCGAGTGCTACCTCGTGCCCT
ACCGCGACACCCGGCGCGGCGTGGTCGAGTGCCAGCTGATCATCGGCTACCAGGGCATCGTCAAACTGTT
CTGGCAGCACCCGCGCGCCTCCCGGATCGACGCGCAGTGGGTCGGCGCGAACGACGAATTCCATTACACC
ATGGGCCTCAATCCGACGCTGAAACACGTGAAGGCCAAGGGTGATCGGGGTAATCCGGTCTACTTCTACG
CGATCGTCGAGGTGACCGGCGCTGAGCCGCTGTGGGACGTGTTCACCGCCGACGAGATCAGGGAATTGCG
TCGCGGCAAGGTCGGATCCTCGGGCGACATCAAGGACCCGCAGCGCTGGATGGAGCGGAAGACCGCGCTC
AAACAGGTGCTGAAGCTGGCACCGAAGACGACGCGGCTCGACGCGGCGATCCGCGCCGACGATCGCCCGG
GCACCGACCTGTCACAGTCGCAGGCGCTCGCGCTGCCGTCGACCGTCAAGCCGACGGCCGACTACATCGA
CGGCGAGATCGCCGAGCCGCACGAGGTCGATACGCCACCGAAGTCGTCGCGCGCACAACGCGCGCAGCGC
GCCACCGCGCCGGCGCCCGACGTGCAGATGGCCAATCCCGATCAGCTGAAGCGCCTCGGCGAGATCCAGA
AGGCCGAAAAGTACAACGACGCCGATTGGTTCAAGTTCCTCGCCGATTCGGCCGGCGTCAAAGCCACGCG
CGCCGCCGACCTCACGTTCGACGAGGCGAAGGCTGTCATCGACATGTTCGACGGGCCCAACGCATGAGCG
CCCCGGCGAATTCCGACGCGGTGGTTGATCTGCGCTAGTGGAGGCGCCAGAGGCACTTCGAG
[1500 nt withheld, positions 1533-3032]
TAGGTTAACAACTAGCGTACGATCGACTGCCAGGCATCAAATAAAACGAAAGGCTCAGTCGAAAGACTGG
GCCTTTCGTTTTATGCCATCATGGCCGCGGGACGTCGGGGGGGGGGGAAAGCCACGTTGTGTCTCAAAAT
CTCTGATGTTACATTGCACAAGATAAAAATATATCATCATGAACAATAAAACTGTCTGCTTACATAAACA
GTAATACAAGGGGTGTTATGAGCCATATTCAACGGGAAACGTCTTGCTCGAGGCCGCGATTAAATTCCAA
CATGGATGCTGATTTATATGGGTATAAATGGGCTCGCGATAATGTCGGGCAATCAGGTGCGACAATCTAT
CGCTTGTATGGGAAGCCCCATGCGCCAGAGTTGTTTCTGAAACATGGCAAAGGTAGCGTTGCCAATGATG
TTACAGATGAGATGGTCAGACTAAACTGGCTGACGGAATTTATGCCTCTTCCGACCATCAAGCATTTTAT
CCGTACTCCTGATGATGCATGGTTACTCACCACTGCGATCCCCGGGAAAACAGCATTCCAGGTATTAGAA
GAATATCCTGATTCAGGTGAAAATATTGTTGATGCGCTGGCAGTGTTCCTGCGCCGGTTGCATTCGATTC
CTGTTTGTAATTGTCCTTTTAACAGCGATCGCGTATTTCGTCTCGCTCAGGCGCAATCACGAATGAATAA
CGGTTTGGTTGATGCGAGTGATTTTGATGACGAGCGTAATGGCTGGCCTGTTGAACAAGTCTGGAAAGAA
ATGCATAATCTTTTGCCATTCTCACCGGATTCAGTCGTCACTCATGGTGATTTCTCACTTGATAACCTTA
TTTTTGACGAGGGGAAATTAATAGGTTGTATTGATGTTGGACGAGTCGGAATCGCAGACCGATACCAGGA
TCTTGCCATCCTATGGAACTGCCTCGGTGAGTTTTCTCCTTCATTACAGAAACGGCTTTTTCAAAAATAT
GGTATTGATAATCCTGATATGAATAAATTGCAGTTTCATTTGATGCTCGATGAGTTTTTCTAATCAGATA
TCAAGCTTTAGCTAATTAATTGGGGACCCTAGAGGTCCCCTTTTTTATTTTATCGATACCGTCGACCTCG
AGGGGGGGCCCCCGGGGATCATCGAGCCGAGAACGTTATCGAAGTTGGTCATGTGTAATCCCCTCGTTTG
AACTTTGGATTAAGCGTAGATACACCCTTGGACAAGCCAGTTGGATTCGGAGACAAGCAAATTCAGCCTT
AAAAAGGGCGAGGCCCTGCGGTGGTGGAACACCGCAGGGCCTCTAACCGCTCGACGCGCTGCACCAACCA
GCCCGCGAACGGCTGGCAGCCAGCGTAAGGCGCGGCTCATCGGGCGGCGTTCGCCACGATGTCCTGCACT
TCGAGCCAAGCCTCGAACACCTGCTGGTGTGCACGACTCACCCGGTTGTTGACACCGCGCGCGGCCGTGC
GGGCTCGGTGGGGCGGCTCTGTCGCCCTTGCCAGCGTGAGTAGCGCGTACCTCACCTCGCCCAACAGGTC
GCACACAGCCGATTCGTACGCCATAAAGCCAGGTGAGCCCACCAGCTCCGTAAGTTCGGGCGCTGTGTGG
CTCGTACCCGCGCATTCAGGCGGCAGGGGGTCTAACGGGTCTAAGGCGGCGTGTACGGCCGCCACAGCGG
CTCTCAGCGGCCCGGAAACGTCCTCGAAACGACGCATGTGTTCCTCCTGGTTGGTACAGGTGGTTGGGGG
TGCTCGGCTGTCGCTGGTGTTCCACCACCAGGGCTCGACGGGAGAGCGGGGGAGTGTGCAGTTGTGGGGT
GGCCCCTCAGCGAAATATCTGACTTGGAGCTCGTGTCGGACCATACACCGGTGATTAATCGTGGTCTACT
ACCAAGCGTGAGCCACGTCGCCGACGAATTTGAGCAGCTCTGGCTGCCGTACTGGCCGCTGGCAAGCGAC
GATCTGCTCGAGGGGATCTACCGCCAAAGCCGCGCGTCGGCCCTAGGCCGCCGGTACATCGAGGCGAACC
CAACAGCGCTGGCAAACCTGCTGGTCGTGGACGTAGACCATCCAGACGCAGCGCTCCGAGCGCTCAGCGC
CCGGGGGTCCCATCCGCTGCCCAACGCGATCGTGGGCAATCGCGCCAACGGCCACGCACACGCAGTGTGG
GCACTCAACGCCCCTGTTCCACGCACCGAATACGCGCGGCGTAAGCCGCTCGCATACATGGCGGCGTGCG
CCGAAGGCCTTCGGCGCGCCGTCGACGGCGACCGCAGTTACTCAGGCCTCATGACCAAAAACCCCGGCCA
CATCGCCTGGGAAACGGAATGGCTCCACTCAGATCTCTACACACTCAGCCACATCGAGGCCGAGCTCGGC
GCGAACATGCCACCGCCGCGCTGGCGTCAGCAGACCACGTACAAAGCGGCTCCGACGCCGCTAGGGCGGA
ATTGCGCACTGTTCGATTCCGTCAGGTTGTGGGCCTATCGTCCCGCCCTCATGCGGATCTACCTGCCGAC
CCGGAACGTGGACGGACTCGGCCGCGCGATCTATGCCGAGTGCCACGCGCGAAACGCCGAATTCCCGTGC
AACGACGTGTGTCCCGGACCGCTACCGGACAGCGAGGTCCGCGCCATCGCCAACAGCATTTGGCGTTGGA
TCACAACCAAGTCGCGCATTTGGGCGGACGGGATCGTGGTCTACGAGGCCACACTCAGTGCGCGCCAGTC
GGCCATCTCGCGGAAGGGCGCAGCAGCGCGCACGGCGGCGAGCACAGTTGCGCGGCGCGCAAAGTCCGCG
TCAGCCATGGAGGCATTGCTATGAGCGACGGCTACAGCGACGGCTACAACCGGCAGCCGACTGTCCGCAA
AAAGCGGCGCGTGACCGCCGCCGAAGGCGCTCGAATCACCGGACTATCCGAACGCCACGTCGTCCGGCTC
GTGGCGCAGGAACGCAGCGAGTGGCTCGCCGAGCAGGCTGCACGCCGCGAACGCATCCGCGCCTATCACG
ACGACGAGGGCCACTCTTGGCCGCAAACGGCCAAACATTTCGGGCTGCATCTGGACACCGTTAAGCGACT
CGGCTATCGGGCGAGGAAAGAGCGTGCGGCAGAACAGGAAGCGGCTCAAAAGGCCCACAACGAAGCCGAC
AATCCACCGCTGTTCTAACGCAATTGGGGAGCGGGTGTCGCGGGGGTTCCGTGGGGGGTTCCGTTGCAAC
GGGTCGGACAGGTAAAAGTCCTGGTAGACGCTAGTTTTCTGGTTTGGGCCATGCCTGTCTCGTTGCGTGT
TTCGTTGCGCCCGTTTTGAATACCAGCCAGACGAGACGGGGTTCTACGAATCTTGGTCGATACCAAGCCA
TTTCCGCTGAATATCGGGGAGCTCACCGCCAGAATCGGTGGTTGTGGTGATGTACGTGGCGAACTCCGTT
GTAGTGCCTGTGGTGGCATCCGTGGCCACTCTCGTTGCACGGTTCGTTGTGCCGTTACAGGCCCCGTTGA
CAGCTCACCGAACGTAGTTAAAACATGCTGGTCAAACTAGGTTTACCAACGATACGAGTCAGCTCATCTA
GGGCCAGTTCTAGGCGTTGTTCGTTGCGCGGTTCGTTGCGCATGTTTCGTGTGGTTGCTAGATGGCTCCG
CAACCACACGCTTCGAGGTTGAGTGCTTCCAGCACGGGCGCGATCCAGAAGAACTTCGTCGTGCGACTGT
CCTCGTTGATCCTTGCCGAGCTGGGATGGAAGCCCGGCCGACCCACCCTGGAGGAGATGATCGAGGATGC
CAGGGCCTTTCACGCCCGCCGCTGCTGAGCGTCCGCCGCCGGGCCCGCACCGCCGTCGGCCGGCCCGCTC
CGGGCTCGCAGCAGCGGGCTTCGGCGCGGGCCCGGGGCTCCCGGGCCGCCGGGCGGGGCTCCGCCCGGCG
GCCGCTGATTAGCTAAGCAGAAGGCCATCCTGACGGATGCCTTTTTCGCTTTAATACTGCATGCACTCTA
GAAATATTGGATCGTCGCACCGGGTTAAGCCTGGAGTGCGGTGGTGCCTGGTCGGCATTTTCGCAGTCGA
GGGCTCTCGTGTAGCCTGGGCGAGTTGCCGACGCAGGCGACCCTCCTGCCACGGATCCGCATGGTACCAT
CAGGAGGAATCACTTCGCAATGTCTAGATTAGATAAAAGTAAAGTGATTAACAGCGCATTAGAGCTGCTT
AATGAGGTCGGAATCGAAGGTTTAACAACCCGTAAACTCGCCCAGAAGCTTGGTGTAGAGCAGCCTACAT
TGTATTGGCATGTAAAAAATAAGCGGGCCCTGCTCGACGCCTTAGCCATTGAGATGTTAGATAGGCACCA
TACTCACTTTTGCCCTTTAGAAGGGGAAAGCTGGCAAGATTTTTTACGTAATAACGCTAAAAGTTTTAGA
TGTGCTTTACTAAGTCATCGCGATGGAGCAAAAGTACATTTAGGTACACGGCCTACAGAAAAACAGTATG
AAACTCTCGAAAATCAATTAGCCTTTTTATGCCAACAAGGTTTTTCACTAGAGAACGCGTTATATGCACT
CAGCGCTGTGGGGCATTTTACCTTAGGTTGCGTATTGGAAGATCAAGAGCATCAAGTCGCTAAAGAAGAA
AGGGAAACACCTACTACTGATAGTATGCCGCCATTATTACGACAAGCTATCGAATTATTTGATCACCAAG
GTGCAGAGCCAGCCTTCTTATTCGGCCTTGAATTGATCATCTGCGGATTAGAAAAACAACTTAAATGTGA
AAGTGGGTCTTAATGACCATGGGCTAGATTTAAATCACTGAGCGTCAGACCCCGTAGAAAAGATCAAAGG
ATCTTCTTGAGATCCTTTTTTTCTGCGCGTAATCTGCTGCTTGCAAACAAAAAAACCACCGCTACCAGCG
GTGGTTTTTTTGCCGGATCAAGAGCTACCAACTCTTTTTCCGAAGGTAACTGGCTTCAGCAGAGCGCAGA
TACCAAATACTGTTCTTCTAGTGTAGCCGTAGTTAGGCCACCACTTCAAGAACTCTGTAGCACCGCCTAC
ATACCTCGCTCTGCTAATCCTGTTACCAGTGGCTGCTGCCAGTGGCGATAAGTCGTGTCTTACCGGGTTG
GACTCAAGACGATAGTTACCGGATAAGGCGCAGCGGTCGGGCTGAACGGGGGGTTCGTGCACACAGCCCA
GCTTGGAGCGAACGACCTACACCGAACTGAGATACCTACAGCGTGAGCTATGAGAAAGCGCCACGCTTCC
CGAAGGGAGAAAGGCGGACAGGTATCCGGTAAGCGGCAGGGTCGGAACAGGAGAGCGCACGAGGGAGCTT
CCAGGGGGAAACGCCTGGTATCTTTATAGTCCTGTCGGGTTTCGCCACCTCTGACTTGAGCGTCGATTTT
TGTGATGCTCGTCAGGGGGGCGGAGCCTATGGAAAAACGCCAGCAACGCGGCCTTTTTACGGTTCCTGGC
CTTTTGCTGGCCTTTTGCTCACATGTTCTTTCCTGCGTTATCCCCTGATTCTGTGGATAACCGTATTACC
GCCTTTGAGTGAGCTGATACCGCTCGCCGCAGCCGAACGACCGAGCGCAGCGAGTCAGTGAGCGAGGAAG
CGGAAGAGCGCCCAATACGCAAACCGCCTCTCCCCGCGCGTTGGCCGATTCATTAATGCAGCTAGA
